Addgene plasmid #83936: pLenti-sgCTRL-3
Purpose: Lentiviral vector expressing a control sgRNA. NOTE: This plasmid does NOT contain Cas9.
Depositing lab: David Sabatini. Depositing organization: Whitehead Institute for Biomedical Research. Publication: A genome-wide CRISPR screen identifies a restricted set of HIV host dependency factors. Park RJ, Wang T, Koundakjian D, Hultquist JF, Lamothe-Molina P, Monel B, Schumann K, Yu H, Krupzcak KM, Garcia-Beltran W, Piechocka-Trocha A, Krogan NJ, Marson A, Sabatini DM, Lander ES, Hacohen N, Walker BD. Nat Genet. 2016 Dec 19. doi: 10.1038/ng.3741. PubMed 27992415.
Backbone
  Vector backbone: pLenti-sgRNA
  Vector type: Mammalian Expression, Lentiviral, CRISPR
  Selectable markers: Puromycin
Growth in bacteria
  Bacterial resistance: Ampicillin, 100 μg/mL
  Growth temperature: 37°C
  Growth strain: NEB Stable
  Copy number: High Copy
Gene/Insert
  Gene/Insert name: sgCTRL-3
  gRNA/shRNA sequence: GTCGAAGTACTCGTTAAATG
  Promoter: U6
  Cloning method: Restriction Enzyme; 5′ cloning site BsmBI (destroyed during cloning); 3′ cloning site BsmBI (destroyed during cloning)
  Sequencing primers: 5′ CATATACGATACAAGGCTGTT
Terms and licenses: Academic/Nonprofit Terms; Industry Terms: Not Available to Industry
How to cite: pLenti-sgCTRL-3 was a gift from David Sabatini (Addgene plasmid # 83936 ; http://n2t.net/addgene:83936 ; RRID:Addgene_83936)
