[The description below was written by a language model from this plasmid's Addgene catalogue record and pLannotate feature annotations shown in this document.]
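Description:
pLenti-sgCTRL-3 is a lentiviral CRISPR plasmid of about 7.3 kb, built on the pLenti-sgRNA backbone, that delivers a control single guide RNA to mammalian cells. It carries no Cas9, so the nuclease must be supplied separately, for example from cells already expressing it. In bacteria it is maintained through a high-copy ColE1/pUC-type origin and an ampicillin resistance gene (β-lactamase). An f1 origin and remnants of a lacZα/lac promoter cloning region flanked by T3 and T7 promoters are also present in the backbone.

The viral portion has a third-generation, self-inactivating layout. An RSV promoter replaces the U3 region upstream of a truncated HIV-1 5' LTR to drive genomic RNA production in packaging cells. It is followed by the Ψ packaging signal with a partial gag sequence, the Rev response element for Rev-dependent nuclear export, a cPPT/CTS element, and a ΔU3 3' LTR that inactivates LTR promoter activity after integration. An SV40 polyadenylation signal and SV40 origin lie downstream of the 3' LTR.

Between the LTRs, a human U6 RNA polymerase III promoter transcribes the control guide, which was cloned through BsmBI sites destroyed in the process and is fused to the Streptococcus pyogenes Cas9 gRNA scaffold. A separate EF-1α core promoter drives puromycin N-acetyltransferase, with a WPRE enhancing transcript expression, so transduced cells can be selected with puromycin. The plasmid comes from work involving a genome-wide CRISPR screen for HIV host dependency factors. It serves as a control guide alongside gene-targeting sgRNAs, although the record does not state what, if anything, the guide sequence targets.
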