Features (pLannotate 1.2.2; 27 found; start..end, strand, type, name):
      5..231     +  promoter       RSV promoter: Rous sarcoma virus enhancer/promoter
    232..412     +  LTR            5' LTR (truncated): truncated 5' long terminal repeat (LTR) from HIV-1
    459..584     +  misc_feature   HIV-1 Ψ: packaging signal of human immunodeficiency virus type 1
    568..931     +  CDS            HIV-1 gag (fragment): gag protein from human immunodeficiency virus 1; gag
   1077..1310    +  misc_feature   RRE: The Rev response element (RRE) of HIV-1 allows for Rev-dependent mRNA export from the nucleus to the cytoplasm.
   1687..1713    +  CDS            Rev (fragment): human immunodeficiency virus 1 (HIV-1) Rev protein; rev; enhances nuclear export of unspliced and incompletely spliced viral mRNAs
   1717..1957    +  promoter       U6 promoter: RNA polymerase III promoter for human U6 snRNA
   1986..2061    +  misc_RNA       gRNA scaffold: guide RNA scaffold for the Streptococcus pyogenes CRISPR/Cas9 system
   2109..2226    +  misc_feature   cPPT/CTS: central polypurine tract and central termination sequence of HIV-1
   2295..2506    +  promoter       EF-1α core promoter: core promoter for human elongation factor EF-1α
   2532..3131    +  CDS            PuroR (fragment): puromycin N-acetyltransferase; pac from Streptomyces; confers resistance to puromycin
   3147..3735    +  misc_feature   WPRE: woodchuck hepatitis virus posttranscriptional regulatory element
   3786..3805    +  misc_feature   cPPT/CTS (fragment): central polypurine tract and central termination sequence of HIV-1
   3807..4040    +  LTR            3' LTR (ΔU3): self-inactivating 3' long terminal repeat (LTR) from HIV-1
   4118..4239    +  polyA_signal   SV40 poly(A) signal: SV40 polyadenylation signal
   4279..4414    +  rep_origin     SV40 ori: SV40 origin of replication
   4435..4453    -  promoter       T7 promoter: promoter for bacteriophage T7 RNA polymerase
   4461..4616    +  CDS            lacZα (fragment): LacZα fragment of β-galactosidase; lacZ fragment
   4621..5049    +  rep_origin     f1 ori (sequence partly withheld): f1 bacteriophage origin of replication; arrow indicates direction of (+) strand synthesis
   5102..5206    +  promoter       AmpR promoter: bla
   5207..6067    +  CDS            AmpR: β-lactamase; bla; confers resistance to ampicillin, carbenicillin, and related antibiotics
   6238..6826    +  rep_origin     ori: high-copy-number ColE1/pMB1/pBR322/pUC origin of replication
   7009..7101    +  CDS            lacI (fragment): lac repressor; lacI; The lac repressor binds to the lac operator to inhibit transcription in E. coli. This inhibition can be relieved by adding lactose or isopropyl-β-D-thiogalactopyranoside (IPTG).
   7114..7135    +  protein_bind   CAP binding site: CAP binding activates transcription in the presence of cAMP. E. coli catabolite activator protein
   7150..7180    +  promoter       lac promoter: promoter for the E. coli lac operon
   7188..7204    +  protein_bind   lac operator: The lac repressor binds to the lac operator to inhibit transcription in E. coli. This inhibition can be relieved by adding lactose or isopropyl-β-D-thiogalactopyranoside (IPTG). lac repressor encoded by lacI
   7249..7267    +  promoter       T3 promoter: promoter for bacteriophage T3 RNA polymerase
>Addgene plasmid #83936 | pLenti-sgCTRL-3 | addgene full sequence | sequence record 163184 | Addgene Assembled Sequence
TTAATGTAGTCTTATGCAATACTCTTGTAGTCTTGCAACATGGTAACGATGAGTTAGCAACATGCCTTAC
AAGGAGAGAAAAAGCACCGTGCATGCCGATTGGTGGAAGTAAGGTGGTACGATCGTGCCTTATTAGGAAG
GCAACAGACGGGTCTGACATGGATTGGACGAACCACTGAATTGCCGCATTGCAGAGATATTGTATTTAAG
TGCCTAGCTCGATACATAAACGGGTCTCTCTGGTTAGACCAGATCTGAGCCTGGGAGCTCTCTGGCTAAC
TAGGGAACCCACTGCTTAAGCCTCAATAAAGCTTGCCTTGAGTGCTTCAAGTAGTGTGTGCCCGTCTGTT
GTGTGACTCTGGTAACTAGAGATCCCTCAGACCCTTTTAGTCAGTGTGGAAAATCTCTAGCAGTGGCGCC
CGAACAGGGACTTGAAAGCGAAAGGGAAACCAGAGGAGCTCTCTCGACGCAGGACTCGGCTTGCTGAAGC
GCGCACGGCAAGAGGCGAGGGGCGGCGACTGGTGAGTACGCCAAAAATTTTGACTAGCGGAGGCTAGAAG
GAGAGAGATGGGTGCGAGAGCGTCAGTATTAAGCGGGGGAGAATTAGATCGCGATGGGAAAAAATTCGGT
TAAGGCCAGGGGGAAAGAAAAAATATAAATTAAAACATATAGTATGGGCAAGCAGGGAGCTAGAACGATT
CGCAGTTAATCCTGGCCTGTTAGAAACATCAGAAGGCTGTAGACAAATACTGGGACAGCTACAACCATCC
CTTCAGACAGGATCAGAAGAACTTAGATCATTATATAATACAGTAGCAACCCTCTATTGTGTGCATCAAA
GGATAGAGATAAAAGACACCAAGGAAGCTTTAGACAAGATAGAGGAAGAGCAAAACAAAAGTAAGACCAC
CGCACAGCAAGCGGCCGCTGATCTTCAGACCTGGAGGAGGAGATATGAGGGACAATTGGAGAAGTGAATT
ATATAAATATAAAGTAGTAAAAATTGAACCATTAGGAGTAGCACCCACCAAGGCAAAGAGAAGAGTGGTG
CAGAGAGAAAAAAGAGCAGTGGGAATAGGAGCTTTGTTCCTTGGGTTCTTGGGAGCAGCAGGAAGCACTA
TGGGCGCAGCGTCAATGACGCTGACGGTACAGGCCAGACAATTATTGTCTGGTATAGTGCAGCAGCAGAA
CAATTTGCTGAGGGCTATTGAGGCGCAACAGCATCTGTTGCAACTCACAGTCTGGGGCATCAAGCAGCTC
CAGGCAAGAATCCTGGCTGTGGAAAGATACCTAAAGGATCAACAGCTCCTGGGGATTTGGGGTTGCTCTG
GAAAACTCATTTGCACCACTGCTGTGCCTTGGAATGCTAGTTGGAGTAATAAATCTCTGGAACAGATTTG
GAATCACACGACCTGGATGGAGTGGGACAGAGAAATTAACAATTACACAAGCTTAATACACTCCTTAATT
GAAGAATCGCAAAACCAGCAAGAAAAGAATGAACAAGAATTATTGGAATTAGATAAATGGGCAAGTTTGT
GGAATTGGTTTAACATAACAAATTGGCTGTGGTATATAAAATTATTCATAATGATAGTAGGAGGCTTGGT
AGGTTTAAGAATAGTTTTTGCTGTACTTTCTATAGTGAATAGAGTTAGGCAGGGATATTCACCATTATCG
TTTCAGACCCACCTCCCAACCCCGAGGGGACCCAGAGAGGGCCTATTTCCCATGATTCCTTCATATTTGC
ATATACGATACAAGGCTGTTAGAGAGATAATTAGAATTAATTTGACTGTAAACACAAAGATATTAGTACA
AAATACGTGACGTAGAAAGTAATAATTTCTTGGGTAGTTTGCAGTTTTAAAATTATGTTTTAAAATGGAC
TATCATATGCTTACCGTAACTTGAAAGTATTTCGATTTCTTGGCTTTATATATCTTGTGGAAAGGACGAA
ACACCGTCGAAGTACTCGTTAAATGGTTTTAGAGCTAGAAATAGCAAGTTAAAATAAGGCTAGTCCGTTA
TCAACTTGAAAAAGTGGCACCGAGTCGGTGCTTTTTTGAATTCTAGATCTTGAGACAAATGGCAGTATTC
ATCCACAATTTTAAAAGAAAAGGGGGGATTGGGGGGTACAGTGCAGGGGAAAGAATAGTAGACATAATAG
CAACAGACATACAAACTAAAGAATTACAAAAACAAATTACAAAAATTCAAAATTTTCGGGTTTATTACAG
GGACAGCAGAGATCCACTTTGGCGCCGGCTCGAGTGGCTCCGGTGCCCGTCAGTGGGCAGAGCGCACATC
GCCCACAGTCCCCGAGAAGTTGGGGGGAGGGGTCGGCAATTGAACCGGTGCCTAGAGAAGGTGGCGCGGG
GTAAACTGGGAAAGTGATGTCGTGTACTGGCTCCGCCTTTTTCCCGAGGGTGGGGGAGAACCGTATATAA
GTGCAGTAGTCGCCGTGAACGTTCTTTTTCGCAACGGGTTTGCCGCCAGAACACAGGTGTCGTGACGCGG
GATCCGCCACCATGACCGAGTACAAGCCCACGGTGCGCCTCGCCACCCGCGACGACGTCCCCAGGGCCGT
ACGCACCCTCGCCGCCGCGTTCGCCGACTACCCCGCCACGCGCCACACCGTCGATCCGGACCGCCACATC
GAGCGGGTCACCGAGCTGCAAGAACTCTTCCTCACGCGCGTCGGGCTCGACATCGGCAAGGTGTGGGTCG
CGGACGACGGCGCCGCGGTGGCGGTCTGGACCACGCCGGAGAGCGTCGAAGCGGGGGCGGTGTTCGCCGA
GATCGGCCCGCGCATGGCCGAGTTGAGCGGTTCCCGGCTGGCCGCGCAGCAACAGATGGAAGGCCTCCTG
GCGCCGCACCGGCCCAAGGAGCCCGCGTGGTTCCTGGCCACCGTCGGAGTCTCGCCCGACCACCAGGGCA
AGGGTCTGGGCAGCGCCGTCGTGCTCCCCGGAGTGGAGGCGGCCGAGCGCGCCGGGGTGCCCGCCTTCCT
GGAGACCTCCGCGCCCCGCAACCTCCCCTTCTACGAGCGGCTCGGCTTCACCGTCACCGCCGACGTCGAG
GTGCCCGAAGGACCGCGCACCTGGTGCATGACCCGCAAGCCCGGTGCCTGAACGCGTTAAGTCGACAATC
AACCTCTGGATTACAAAATTTGTGAAAGATTGACTGGTATTCTTAACTATGTTGCTCCTTTTACGCTATG
TGGATACGCTGCTTTAATGCCTTTGTATCATGCTATTGCTTCCCGTATGGCTTTCATTTTCTCCTCCTTG
TATAAATCCTGGTTGCTGTCTCTTTATGAGGAGTTGTGGCCCGTTGTCAGGCAACGTGGCGTGGTGTGCA
CTGTGTTTGCTGACGCAACCCCCACTGGTTGGGGCATTGCCACCACCTGTCAGCTCCTTTCCGGGACTTT
CGCTTTCCCCCTCCCTATTGCCACGGCGGAACTCATCGCCGCCTGCCTTGCCCGCTGCTGGACAGGGGCT
CGGCTGTTGGGCACTGACAATTCCGTGGTGTTGTCGGGGAAATCATCGTCCTTTCCTTGGCTGCTCGCCT
GTGTTGCCACCTGGATTCTGCGCGGGACGTCCTTCTGCTACGTCCCTTCGGCCCTCAATCCAGCGGACCT
TCCTTCCCGCGGCCTGCTGCCGGCTCTGCGGCCTCTTCCGCGTCTTCGCCTTCGCCCTCAGACGAGTCGG
ATCTCCCTTTGGGCCGCCTCCCCGCGTCGACTTTAAGACCAATGACTTACAAGGCAGCTGTAGATCTTAG
CCACTTTTTAAAAGAAAAGGGGGGACTGGAAGGGCTAATTCACTCCCAACGAAGACAAGATCTGCTTTTT
GCTTGTACTGGGTCTCTCTGGTTAGACCAGATCTGAGCCTGGGAGCTCTCTGGCTAACTAGGGAACCCAC
TGCTTAAGCCTCAATAAAGCTTGCCTTGAGTGCTTCAAGTAGTGTGTGCCCGTCTGTTGTGTGACTCTGG
TAACTAGAGATCCCTCAGACCCTTTTAGTCAGTGTGGAAAATCTCTAGCAGTACGTATAGTAGTTCATGT
CATCTTATTATTCAGTATTTATAACTTGCAAAGAAATGAATATCAGAGAGTGAGAGGAACTTGTTTATTG
CAGCTTATAATGGTTACAAATAAAGCAATAGCATCACAAATTTCACAAATAAAGCATTTTTTTCACTGCA
TTCTAGTTGTGGTTTGTCCAAACTCATCAATGTATCTTATCATGTCTGGCTCTAGCTATCCCGCCCCTAA
CTCCGCCCATCCCGCCCCTAACTCCGCCCAGTTCCGCCCATTCTCCGCCCCATGGCTGACTAATTTTTTT
TATTTATGCAGAGGCCGAGGCCGCCTCGGCCTCTGAGCTATTCCAGAAGTAGTGAGGAGGCTTTTTTGGA
GGCCTAGGGACGTACCCAATTCGCCCTATAGTGAGTCGTATTACGCGCGCTCACTGGCCGTCGTTTTACA
ACGTCGTGACTGGGAAAACCCTGGCGTTACCCAACTTAATCGCCTTGCAGCACATCCCCCTTTCGCCAGC
TGGCGTAATAGCGAAGAGGCCCGCACCGATCGCCCTTCCCAACAGTTGCGCAGCCTGAATGGCGAATGGG
[124 nt withheld, positions 4621-4744]
C
[91 nt withheld, positions 4746-4836]
A
[49 nt withheld, positions 4838-4886]
CCTTTGACGTTGGAGTCCACGTTCTTT
[37 nt withheld, positions 4914-4950]
ACCCTATCTCGGTCTATTCTTTTGATTTATAAGGGATTTTGCCGATTTCGGCCTATTGGTTAAAAAATGA
GCTGATTTAACAAAAATTTAACGCGAATTTTAACAAAATATTAACGCTTACAATTTAGGTGGCACTTTTC
GGGGAAATGTGCGCGGAACCCCTATTTGTTTATTTTTCTAAATACATTCAAATATGTATCCGCTCATGAG
ACAATAACCCTGATAAATGCTTCAATAATATTGAAAAAGGAAGAGTATGAGTATTCAACATTTCCGTGTC
GCCCTTATTCCCTTTTTTGCGGCATTTTGCCTTCCTGTTTTTGCTCACCCAGAAACGCTGGTGAAAGTAA
AAGATGCTGAAGATCAGTTGGGTGCACGAGTGGGTTACATCGAACTGGATCTCAACAGCGGTAAGATCCT
TGAGAGTTTTCGCCCCGAAGAACGTTTTCCAATGATGAGCACTTTTAAAGTTCTGCTATGTGGCGCGGTA
TTATCCCGTATTGACGCCGGGCAAGAGCAACTCGGTCGCCGCATACACTATTCTCAGAATGACTTGGTTG
AGTACTCACCAGTCACAGAAAAGCATCTTACGGATGGCATGACAGTAAGAGAATTATGCAGTGCTGCCAT
AACCATGAGTGATAACACTGCGGCCAACTTACTTCTGACAACGATCGGAGGACCGAAGGAGCTAACCGCT
TTTTTGCACAACATGGGGGATCATGTAACTCGCCTTGATCGTTGGGAACCGGAGCTGAATGAAGCCATAC
CAAACGACGAGCGTGACACCACGATGCCTGTAGCAATGGCAACAACGTTGCGCAAACTATTAACTGGCGA
ACTACTTACTCTAGCTTCCCGGCAACAATTAATAGACTGGATGGAGGCGGATAAAGTTGCAGGACCACTT
CTGCGCTCGGCCCTTCCGGCTGGCTGGTTTATTGCTGATAAATCTGGAGCCGGTGAGCGTGGGTCTCGCG
GTATCATTGCAGCACTGGGGCCAGATGGTAAGCCCTCCCGTATCGTAGTTATCTACACGACGGGGAGTCA
GGCAACTATGGATGAACGAAATAGACAGATCGCTGAGATAGGTGCCTCACTGATTAAGCATTGGTAACTG
TCAGACCAAGTTTACTCATATATACTTTAGATTGATTTAAAACTTCATTTTTAATTTAAAAGGATCTAGG
TGAAGATCCTTTTTGATAATCTCATGACCAAAATCCCTTAACGTGAGTTTTCGTTCCACTGAGCGTCAGA
CCCCGTAGAAAAGATCAAAGGATCTTCTTGAGATCCTTTTTTTCTGCGCGTAATCTGCTGCTTGCAAACA
AAAAAACCACCGCTACCAGCGGTGGTTTGTTTGCCGGATCAAGAGCTACCAACTCTTTTTCCGAAGGTAA
CTGGCTTCAGCAGAGCGCAGATACCAAATACTGTTCTTCTAGTGTAGCCGTAGTTAGGCCACCACTTCAA
GAACTCTGTAGCACCGCCTACATACCTCGCTCTGCTAATCCTGTTACCAGTGGCTGCTGCCAGTGGCGAT
AAGTCGTGTCTTACCGGGTTGGACTCAAGACGATAGTTACCGGATAAGGCGCAGCGGTCGGGCTGAACGG
GGGGTTCGTGCACACAGCCCAGCTTGGAGCGAACGACCTACACCGAACTGAGATACCTACAGCGTGAGCT
ATGAGAAAGCGCCACGCTTCCCGAAGGGAGAAAGGCGGACAGGTATCCGGTAAGCGGCAGGGTCGGAACA
GGAGAGCGCACGAGGGAGCTTCCAGGGGGAAACGCCTGGTATCTTTATAGTCCTGTCGGGTTTCGCCACC
TCTGACTTGAGCGTCGATTTTTGTGATGCTCGTCAGGGGGGCGGAGCCTATGGAAAAACGCCAGCAACGC
GGCCTTTTTACGGTTCCTGGCCTTTTGCTGGCCTTTTGCTCACATGTTCTTTCCTGCGTTATCCCCTGAT
TCTGTGGATAACCGTATTACCGCCTTTGAGTGAGCTGATACCGCTCGCCGCAGCCGAACGACCGAGCGCA
GCGAGTCAGTGAGCGAGGAAGCGGAAGAGCGCCCAATACGCAAACCGCCTCTCCCCGCGCGTTGGCCGAT
TCATTAATGCAGCTGGCACGACAGGTTTCCCGACTGGAAAGCGGGCAGTGAGCGCAACGCAATTAATGTG
AGTTAGCTCACTCATTAGGCACCCCAGGCTTTACACTTTATGCTTCCGGCTCGTATGTTGTGTGGAATTG
TGAGCGGATAACAATTTCACACAGGAAACAGCTATGACCATGATTACGCCAAGCGCGCAATTAACCCTCA
CTAAAGGGAACAAAAGCTGGAGCTGCAAGC
