>Addgene plasmid #83936 | pLenti-sgCTRL-3 | addgene partial sequence | sequence record 163177 | hU6-F 5'-GAGGGCCTATTTCCCATGATT-3'
CGATACAAGGCTGTTAGAGAGATAATTAGAATTAATTTGACTGTAAACACAAAGATATTAGTACAAAATA
CGTGACGTAGAAAGTAATAATTTCTTGGGTAGTTTGCAGTTTTAAAATTATGTTTTAAAATGGACTATCA
TATGCTTACCGTAACTTGAAAGTATTTCGATTTCTTGGCTTTATATATCTTGTGGAAAGGACGAAACACC
GTCGAAGTACTCGTTAAATGGTTTTAGAGCTAGAAATAGCAAGTTAAAATAAGGCTAGTCCGTTATCAAC
TTGAAAAAGTGGCACCGAGTCGGTGCTTTTTTGAATTCTAGATCTTGAGACAAATGGCAGTATTCATCCA
CAATTTTAAAAGAAAAGGGGGGATTGGGGGGTACAGTGCAGGGGAAAGAATAGTAGACATAATAGCAACA
GACATACAAACTAAAGAATTACAAAAACAAATTACAAAAATTCAAAATTTTCGGGTTTATTACAGGGACA
GCAGAGATCCACTTTGGCGCCGGCTCGAGTGGCTCCGGTGCCCGTCAGTGGGCAGAGCGCACATCGCCCA
CAGTCCCCGAGAAGTTGGGGGGAGGGGTCGGCAATTGAACCGGTGCCTAGAGAAGGTGGCGCGGGGTAAA
CTGGGAAAGTGATGTCGTGTACTGGCTCCGCCTTTTTCCCGAGGGTGGGGGAGAACCGTATATAAGTGCA
GTAGTCGCCGTGAACGTTCTTTTTCGCAACGGGTTTGCCGCCAGAACACAGGTGTCGTGACGCGGGATCC
GCCACCATGACCGAGTACAAGCCCACGGTGCGCCTCGCCACCCGCGACGACGTCCCCAGGGCCGTACGCA
CCCTCGCCGCCGCGTTCGCCGACTACCCCGCCACGCGCCACACCGTCGATCCGGACCGCCACATCGAGCG
GGTCACCGAGCTGCAAGAACTCTTCCTCACGCGCGTCGGGCTCGACATCGGCAAGGTGTGGGTCGCGGAC
GACGGCGCCGCGGTGGCGGTCTGGACCACGCCGGA
