>Addgene plasmid #83936 | pLenti-sgCTRL-3 | addgene partial sequence | sequence record 163180 | StrepPyoCas9-5UTR-F 5'-CGGTGCCACTTTTTCAAGTTG-3'
ACTTGCTATTTCTAGCTCTAAAACCATTTAACGAGTACTTCGACGGTGTTTCGTCCTTTCCACAAGATAT
ATAAAGCCAAGAAATCGAAATACTTTCAAGTTACGGTAAGCATATGATAGTCCATTTTAAAACATAATTT
TAAAACTGCAAACTACCCAAGAAATTATTACTTTCTACGTCACGTATTTTGTACTAATATCTTTGTGTTT
ACAGTCAAATTAATTCTAATTATCTCTCTAACAGCCTTGTATCGTATATGCAAATATGAAGGAATCATGG
GAAATAGGCCCTCTCTGGGTCCCCTCGGGGTTGGGAGGTGGGTCTGAAACGATAATGGTGAATATCCCTG
CCTAACTCTATTCACTATAGAAAGTACAGCAAAAACTATTCTTAAACCTACCAAGCCTCCTACTATCATT
ATGAATAATTTTATATACCACAGCCAATTTGTTATGTTAAACCAATTCCACAAACTTGCCCATTTATCTA
ATTCCAATAATTCTTGTTCATTCTTTTCTTGCTGGTTTTGCGATTCTTCAATTAAGGAGTGTATTAAGCT
TGTGTAATTGTTAATTTCTCTGTCCCACTCCATCCAGGTCGTGTGATTCCAAATCTGTTCCAGAGATTTA
TTACTCCAACTAGCATTCCAAGGCACAGCAGTGGTGCAAATGAGTTTTCCAGAGCAACCCCAAATCCCCA
GGAGCTGTTGATCCTTTAGGTATCTTTCCACAGCCAGGATTCTTGCCTGGAGCTGCTTGATGCCCCAGAC
TGTGAGTTGCAACAGATGCTGTTGCGCCTCAATAGCCCTCAGCAAATTGTTCTGCTGCTGCACTATACCA
GACAATAATTGTCTGGCCTGTACCGTCAGCGTCATTGACGCTGCGCCCATAGTGCTTCCTGCTGCTCCCA
AGAACCCAAGGAACAAAGCTCCTATTCCCACTGCTCTTTTTTCTCTCTGCACCACTCTTCTCTTTGCCTT
GGTGGGTGCTACTCCTAATGGTTCAATTTTTACTACTTTATATTTA
